>Addgene plasmid #77406 | MVK gRNA (BRDN0001162405) | addgene full sequence | sequence record 187702 | Addgene Assembled Sequence
CCCGGGTGCAAAGATGGATAAAGTTTTAAACAGAGAGGAATCTTTGCAGCTAATGGACCTTCTAGGTCTT
GAAAGGAGTGGGAATTGGCTCCGGTGCCCGTCAGTGGGCAGAGCGCACATCGCCCACAGTCCCCGAGAAG
TTGGGGGGAGGGGTCGGCAATTGATCCGGTGCCTAGAGAAGGTGGCGCGGGGTAAACTGGGAAAGTGATG
TCGTGTACTGGCTCCGCCTTTTTCCCGAGGGTGGGGGAGAACCGTATATAAGTGCAGTAGTCGCCGTGAA
CGTTCTTTTTCGCAACGGGTTTGCCGCCAGAACACAGGTAAGTGCCGTGTGTGGTTCCCGCGGGCCTGGC
CTCTTTACGGGTTATGGCCCTTGCGTGCCTTGAATTACTTCCACCTGGCTGCAGTACGTGATTCTTGATC
CCGAGCTTCGGGTTGGAAGTGGGTGGGAGAGTTCGAGGCCTTGCGCTTAAGGAGCCCCTTCGCCTCGTGC
TTGAGTTGAGGCCTGGCCTGGGCGCTGGGGCCGCCGCGTGCGAATCTGGTGGCACCTTCGCGCCTGTCTC
GCTGCTTTCGATAAGTCTCTAGCCATTTAAAATTTTTGATGACCTGCTGCGACGCTTTTTTTCTGGCAAG
ATAGTCTTGTAAATGCGGGCCAAGATCTGCACACTGGTATTTCGGTTTTTGGGGCCGCGGGCGGCGACGG
GGCCCGTGCGTCCCAGCGCACATGTTCGGCGAGGCGGGGCCTGCGAGCGCGGCCACCGAGAATCGGACGG
GGGTAGTCTCAAGCTGGCCGGCCTGCTCTGGTGCCTGGCCTCGCGCCGCCGTGTATCGCCCCGCCCTGGG
CGGCAAGGCTGGCCCGGTCGGCACCAGTTGCGTGAGCGGAAAGATGGCCGCTTCCCGGCCCTGCTGCAGG
GAGCTCAAAATGGAGGACGCGGCGCTCGGGAGAGCGGGCGGGTGAGTCACCCACACAAAGGAAAAGGGCC
TTTCCGTCCTCAGCCGTCGCTTCATGTGACTCCACGGAGTACCGGGCGCCGTCCAGGCACCTCGATTAGT
TCTCGAGCTTTTGGAGTACGTCGTCTTTAGGTTGGGGGGAGGGGTTTTATGCGATGGAGTTTCCCCACAC
TGAGTGGGTGGAGACTGAAGTTAGGCCAGCTTGGCACTTGATGTAATTCTCCTTGGAATTTGCCCTTTTT
GAGTTTGGATCTTGGTTCATTCTCAAGCCTCAGACAGTGGTTCAAAGTTTTTTTCTTCCATTTCAGGTGT
CGTGACGTACGGCCACCATGACCGAGTACAAGCCCACGGTGCGCCTCGCCACCCGCGACGACGTCCCCAG
GGCCGTACGCACCCTCGCCGCCGCGTTCGCCGACTACCCCGCCACGCGCCACACCGTCGATCCGGACCGC
CACATCGAGCGGGTCACCGAGCTGCAAGAACTCTTCCTCACGCGCGTCGGGCTCGACATCGGCAAGGTGT
GGGTCGCGGACGACGGCGCCGCCGTGGCGGTCTGGACCACGCCGGAGAGCGTCGAAGCGGGGGCGGTGTT
CGCCGAGATCGGCCCGCGCATGGCCGAGTTGAGCGGTTCCCGGCTGGCCGCGCAGCAACAGATGGAAGGC
CTCCTGGCGCCGCACCGGCCCAAGGAGCCCGCGTGGTTCCTGGCCACCGTCGGAGTCTCGCCCGACCACC
AGGGCAAGGGTCTGGGCAGCGCCGTCGTGCTCCCCGGAGTGGAGGCGGCCGAGCGCGCCGGGGTGCCCGC
CTTCCTGGAGACCTCCGCGCCCCGCAACCTCCCCTTCTACGAGCGGCTCGGCTTCACCGTCACCGCCGAC
GTCGAGGTGCCCGAAGGACCGCGCACCTGGTGCATGACCCGCAAGCCCGGTGCCTGAACGCGTTAAGTCG
ACAATCAACCTCTGGATTACAAAATTTGTGAAAGATTGACTGGTATTCTTAACTATGTTGCTCCTTTTAC
GCTATGTGGATACGCTGCTTTAATGCCTTTGTATCATGCTATTGCTTCCCGTATGGCTTTCATTTTCTCC
TCCTTGTATAAATCCTGGTTGCTGTCTCTTTATGAGGAGTTGTGGCCCGTTGTCAGGCAACGTGGCGTGG
TGTGCACTGTGTTTGCTGACGCAACCCCCACTGGTTGGGGCATTGCCACCACCTGTCAGCTCCTTTCCGG
GACTTTCGCTTTCCCCCTCCCTATTGCCACGGCGGAACTCATCGCCGCCTGCCTTGCCCGCTGCTGGACA
GGGGCTCGGCTGTTGGGCACTGACAATTCCGTGGTGTTGTCGGGGAAATCATCGTCCTTTCCTTGGCTGC
TCGCCTGTGTTGCCACCTGGATTCTGCGCGGGACGTCCTTCTGCTACGTCCCTTCGGCCCTCAATCCAGC
GGACCTTCCTTCCCGCGGCCTGCTGCCGGCTCTGCGGCCTCTTCCGCGTCTTCGCCTTCGCCCTCAGACG
AGTCGGATCTCCCTTTGGGCCGCCTCCCCGCGTCGACTTTAAGACCAATGACTTACAAGGCAGCTGTAGA
TCTTAGCCACTTTTTAAAAGAAAAGGGGGGACTGGAAGGGCTAATTCACTCCCAACGAAGACAAGATCTG
CTTTTTGCTTGTACTGGGTCTCTCTGGTTAGACCAGATCTGAGCCTGGGAGCTCTCTGGCTAACTAGGGA
ACCCACTGCTTAAGCCTCAATAAAGCTTGCCTTGAGTGCTTCAAGTAGTGTGTGCCCGTCTGTTGTGTGA
CTCTGGTAACTAGAGATCCCTCAGACCCTTTTAGTCAGTGTGGAAAATCTCTAGCAGTACGTATAGTAGT
TCATGTCATCTTATTATTCAGTATTTATAACTTGCAAAGAAATGAATATCAGAGAGTGAGAGGAACTTGT
TTATTGCAGCTTATAATGGTTACAAATAAAGCAATAGCATCACAAATTTCACAAATAAAGCATTTTTTTC
ACTGCATTCTAGTTGTGGTTTGTCCAAACTCATCAATGTATCTTATCATGTCTGGCTCTAGCTATCCCGC
CCCTAACTCCGCCCATCCCGCCCCTAACTCCGCCCAGTTCCGCCCATTCTCCGCCCCATGGCTGACTAAT
TTTTTTTATTTATGCAGAGGCCGAGGCCGCCTCGGCCTCTGAGCTATTCCAGAAGTAGTGAGGAGGCTTT
TTTGGAGGCCTAGGGACGTACCCAATTCGCCCTATAGTGAGTCGTATTACGCGCGCTCACTGGCCGTCGT
TTTACAACGTCGTGACTGGGAAAACCCTGGCGTTACCCAACTTAATCGCCTTGCAGCACATCCCCCTTTC
GCCAGCTGGCGTAATAGCGAAGAGGCCCGCACCGATCGCCCTTCCCAACAGTTGCGCAGCCTGAATGGCG
AATGGG
[124 nt withheld, positions 3367-3490]
C
[91 nt withheld, positions 3492-3582]
A
[49 nt withheld, positions 3584-3632]
CCTTTGACGTTGGAGTCCACGTTCTTT
[37 nt withheld, positions 3660-3696]
ACCCTATCTCGGTCTATTCTTTTGATTTATAAGGGATTTTGCCGATTTCGGCCTATTGGTTAAAAAATGA
GCTGATTTAACAAAAATTTAACGCGAATTTTAACAAAATATTAACGCTTACAATTTAGGTGGCACTTTTC
GGGGAAATGTGCGCGGAACCCCTATTTGTTTATTTTTCTAAATACATTCAAATATGTATCCGCTCATGAG
ACAATAACCCTGATAAATGCTTCAATAATATTGAAAAAGGAAGAGTATGAGTATTCAACATTTCCGTGTC
GCCCTTATTCCCTTTTTTGCGGCATTTTGCCTTCCTGTTTTTGCTCACCCAGAAACGCTGGTGAAAGTAA
AAGATGCTGAAGATCAGTTGGGTGCACGAGTGGGTTACATCGAACTGGATCTCAACAGCGGTAAGATCCT
TGAGAGTTTTCGCCCCGAAGAACGTTTTCCAATGATGAGCACTTTTAAAGTTCTGCTATGTGGCGCGGTA
TTATCCCGTATTGACGCCGGGCAAGAGCAACTCGGTCGCCGCATACACTATTCTCAGAATGACTTGGTTG
AGTACTCACCAGTCACAGAAAAGCATCTTACGGATGGCATGACAGTAAGAGAATTATGCAGTGCTGCCAT
AACCATGAGTGATAACACTGCGGCCAACTTACTTCTGACAACGATCGGAGGACCGAAGGAGCTAACCGCT
TTTTTGCACAACATGGGGGATCATGTAACTCGCCTTGATCGTTGGGAACCGGAGCTGAATGAAGCCATAC
CAAACGACGAGCGTGACACCACGATGCCTGTAGCAATGGCAACAACGTTGCGCAAACTATTAACTGGCGA
ACTACTTACTCTAGCTTCCCGGCAACAATTAATAGACTGGATGGAGGCGGATAAAGTTGCAGGACCACTT
CTGCGCTCGGCCCTTCCGGCTGGCTGGTTTATTGCTGATAAATCTGGAGCCGGTGAGCGTGGGTCTCGCG
GTATCATTGCAGCACTGGGGCCAGATGGTAAGCCCTCCCGTATCGTAGTTATCTACACGACGGGGAGTCA
GGCAACTATGGATGAACGAAATAGACAGATCGCTGAGATAGGTGCCTCACTGATTAAGCATTGGTAACTG
TCAGACCAAGTTTACTCATATATACTTTAGATTGATTTAAAACTTCATTTTTAATTTAAAAGGATCTAGG
TGAAGATCCTTTTTGATAATCTCATGACCAAAATCCCTTAACGTGAGTTTTCGTTCCACTGAGCGTCAGA
CCCCGTAGAAAAGATCAAAGGATCTTCTTGAGATCCTTTTTTTCTGCGCGTAATCTGCTGCTTGCAAACA
AAAAAACCACCGCTACCAGCGGTGGTTTGTTTGCCGGATCAAGAGCTACCAACTCTTTTTCCGAAGGTAA
CTGGCTTCAGCAGAGCGCAGATACCAAATACTGTTCTTCTAGTGTAGCCGTAGTTAGGCCACCACTTCAA
GAACTCTGTAGCACCGCCTACATACCTCGCTCTGCTAATCCTGTTACCAGTGGCTGCTGCCAGTGGCGAT
AAGTCGTGTCTTACCGGGTTGGACTCAAGACGATAGTTACCGGATAAGGCGCAGCGGTCGGGCTGAACGG
GGGGTTCGTGCACACAGCCCAGCTTGGAGCGAACGACCTACACCGAACTGAGATACCTACAGCGTGAGCT
ATGAGAAAGCGCCACGCTTCCCGAAGGGAGAAAGGCGGACAGGTATCCGGTAAGCGGCAGGGTCGGAACA
GGAGAGCGCACGAGGGAGCTTCCAGGGGGAAACGCCTGGTATCTTTATAGTCCTGTCGGGTTTCGCCACC
TCTGACTTGAGCGTCGATTTTTGTGATGCTCGTCAGGGGGGCGGAGCCTATGGAAAAACGCCAGCAACGC
GGCCTTTTTACGGTTCCTGGCCTTTTGCTGGCCTTTTGCTCACATGTTCTTTCCTGCGTTATCCCCTGAT
TCTGTGGATAACCGTATTACCGCCTTTGAGTGAGCTGATACCGCTCGCCGCAGCCGAACGACCGAGCGCA
GCGAGTCAGTGAGCGAGGAAGCGGAAGAGCGCCCAATACGCAAACCGCCTCTCCCCGCGCGTTGGCCGAT
TCATTAATGCAGCTGGCACGACAGGTTTCCCGACTGGAAAGCGGGCAGTGAGCGCAACGCAATTAATGTG
AGTTAGCTCACTCATTAGGCACCCCAGGCTTTACACTTTATGCTTCCGGCTCGTATGTTGTGTGGAATTG
TGAGCGGATAACAATTTCACACAGGAAACAGCTATGACCATGATTACGCCAAGCGCGCAATTAACCCTCA
CTAAAGGGAACAAAAGCTGGAGCTGCAAGCTTAATGTAGTCTTATGCAATACTCTTGTAGTCTTGCAACA
TGGTAACGATGAGTTAGCAACATGCCTTACAAGGAGAGAAAAAGCACCGTGCATGCCGATTGGTGGAAGT
AAGGTGGTACGATCGTGCCTTATTAGGAAGGCAACAGACGGGTCTGACATGGATTGGACGAACCACTGAA
TTGCCGCATTGCAGAGATATTGTATTTAAGTGCCTAGCTCGATACATAAACGGGTCTCTCTGGTTAGACC
AGATCTGAGCCTGGGAGCTCTCTGGCTAACTAGGGAACCCACTGCTTAAGCCTCAATAAAGCTTGCCTTG
AGTGCTTCAAGTAGTGTGTGCCCGTCTGTTGTGTGACTCTGGTAACTAGAGATCCCTCAGACCCTTTTAG
TCAGTGTGGAAAATCTCTAGCAGTGGCGCCCGAACAGGGACTTGAAAGCGAAAGGGAAACCAGAGGAGCT
CTCTCGACGCAGGACTCGGCTTGCTGAAGCGCGCACGGCAAGAGGCGAGGGGCGGCGACTGGTGAGTACG
CCAAAAATTTTGACTAGCGGAGGCTAGAAGGAGAGAGATGGGTGCGAGAGCGTCAGTATTAAGCGGGGGA
GAATTAGATCGCGATGGGAAAAAATTCGGTTAAGGCCAGGGGGAAAGAAAAAATATAAATTAAAACATAT
AGTATGGGCAAGCAGGGAGCTAGAACGATTCGCAGTTAATCCTGGCCTGTTAGAAACATCAGAAGGCTGT
AGACAAATACTGGGACAGCTACAACCATCCCTTCAGACAGGATCAGAAGAACTTAGATCATTATATAATA
CAGTAGCAACCCTCTATTGTGTGCATCAAAGGATAGAGATAAAAGACACCAAGGAAGCTTTAGACAAGAT
AGAGGAAGAGCAAAACAAAAGTAAGACCACCGCACAGCAAGCGGCCGCTGATCTTCAGACCTGGAGGAGG
AGATATGAGGGACAATTGGAGAAGTGAATTATATAAATATAAAGTAGTAAAAATTGAACCATTAGGAGTA
GCACCCACCAAGGCAAAGAGAAGAGTGGTGCAGAGAGAAAAAAGAGCAGTGGGAATAGGAGCTTTGTTCC
TTGGGTTCTTGGGAGCAGCAGGAAGCACTATGGGCGCAGCGTCAATGACGCTGACGGTACAGGCCAGACA
ATTATTGTCTGGTATAGTGCAGCAGCAGAACAATTTGCTGAGGGCTATTGAGGCGCAACAGCATCTGTTG
CAACTCACAGTCTGGGGCATCAAGCAGCTCCAGGCAAGAATCCTGGCTGTGGAAAGATACCTAAAGGATC
AACAGCTCCTGGGGATTTGGGGTTGCTCTGGAAAACTCATTTGCACCACTGCTGTGCCTTGGAATGCTAG
TTGGAGTAATAAATCTCTGGAACAGATTTGGAATCACACGACCTGGATGGAGTGGGACAGAGAAATTAAC
AATTACACAAGCTTAATACACTCCTTAATTGAAGAATCGCAAAACCAGCAAGAAAAGAATGAACAAGAAT
TATTGGAATTAGATAAATGGGCAAGTTTGTGGAATTGGTTTAACATAACAAATTGGCTGTGGTATATAAA
ATTATTCATAATGATAGTAGGAGGCTTGGTAGGTTTAAGAATAGTTTTTGCTGTACTTTCTATAGTGAAT
AGAGTTAGGCAGGGATATTCACCATTATCGTTTCAGACCCACCTCCCAACCCCGAGGGGACCCAGAGAGG
GCCTATTTCCCATGATTCCTTCATATTTGCATATACGATACAAGGCTGTTAGAGAGATAATTAGAATTAA
TTTGACTGTAAACACAAAGATATTAGTACAAAATACGTGACGTAGAAAGTAATAATTTCTTGGGTAGTTT
GCAGTTTTAAAATTATGTTTTAAAATGGACTATCATATGCTTACCGTAACTTGAAAGTATTTCGATTTCT
TGGCTTTATATATCTTGTGGAAAGGACGAAACACCGCAGCATTGTCCACTCCGGAGGTTTTAGAGCTAGA
AATAGCAAGTTAAAATAAGGCTAGTCCGTTATCAACTTGAAAAAGTGGCACCGAGTCGGTGCTTTTTTAA
GCTTGGCGTAACTAGATCTTGAGACAAATGGCAGTATTCATCCACAATTTTAAAAGAAAAGGGGGGATTG
GGGGGTACAGTGCAGGGGAAAGAATAGTAGACATAATAGCAACAGACATACAAACTAAAGAATTACAAAA
ACAAATTACAAAAATTCAAAATTTTCGGGTTTATTACAGGGACAGCAGAGATCCACTTTGGCGCCGGCTC
GAGGGGG
Features (pLannotate 1.2.2; 29 found; start..end, strand, type, name):
     14..80      +  CDS            small t antigen (fragment): SV40 (simian virus 40) small t antigen
    106..317     +  promoter       EF-1α core promoter: core promoter for human elongation factor EF-1α
    318..1256    +  intron         EF-1α intron A: intron upstream of the start codon of human EF-1α
   1278..1877    +  CDS            PuroR (fragment): puromycin N-acetyltransferase; pac from Streptomyces; confers resistance to puromycin
   1893..2481    +  misc_feature   WPRE: woodchuck hepatitis virus posttranscriptional regulatory element
   2532..2551    +  misc_feature   cPPT/CTS (fragment): central polypurine tract and central termination sequence of HIV-1
   2553..2786    +  LTR            3' LTR (ΔU3): self-inactivating 3' long terminal repeat (LTR) from HIV-1
   2864..2985    +  polyA_signal   SV40 poly(A) signal: SV40 polyadenylation signal
   3025..3160    +  rep_origin     SV40 ori: SV40 origin of replication
   3181..3199    -  promoter       T7 promoter: promoter for bacteriophage T7 RNA polymerase
   3207..3362    +  CDS            lacZα (fragment): LacZα fragment of β-galactosidase; lacZ fragment
   3367..3795    +  rep_origin     f1 ori (sequence partly withheld): f1 bacteriophage origin of replication; arrow indicates direction of (+) strand synthesis
   3848..3952    +  promoter       AmpR promoter: bla
   3953..4813    +  CDS            AmpR: β-lactamase; bla; confers resistance to ampicillin, carbenicillin, and related antibiotics
   4984..5572    +  rep_origin     ori: high-copy-number ColE1/pMB1/pBR322/pUC origin of replication
   5755..5847    +  CDS            lacI (fragment): lac repressor; lacI; The lac repressor binds to the lac operator to inhibit transcription in E. coli. This inhibition can be relieved by adding lactose or isopropyl-β-D-thiogalactopyranoside (IPTG).
   5860..5881    +  protein_bind   CAP binding site: CAP binding activates transcription in the presence of cAMP. E. coli catabolite activator protein
   5896..5926    +  promoter       lac promoter: promoter for the E. coli lac operon
   5934..5950    +  protein_bind   lac operator: The lac repressor binds to the lac operator to inhibit transcription in E. coli. This inhibition can be relieved by adding lactose or isopropyl-β-D-thiogalactopyranoside (IPTG). lac repressor encoded by lacI
   5995..6013    +  promoter       T3 promoter: promoter for bacteriophage T3 RNA polymerase
   6041..6267    +  promoter       RSV promoter: Rous sarcoma virus enhancer/promoter
   6268..6448    +  LTR            5' LTR (truncated): truncated 5' long terminal repeat (LTR) from HIV-1
   6495..6620    +  misc_feature   HIV-1 Ψ: packaging signal of human immunodeficiency virus type 1
   6604..6967    +  CDS            HIV-1 gag (fragment): gag protein from human immunodeficiency virus 1; gag
   7113..7346    +  misc_feature   RRE: The Rev response element (RRE) of HIV-1 allows for Rev-dependent mRNA export from the nucleus to the cytoplasm.
   7723..7749    +  CDS            Rev (fragment): human immunodeficiency virus 1 (HIV-1) Rev protein; rev; enhances nuclear export of unspliced and incompletely spliced viral mRNAs
   7753..7993    +  promoter       U6 promoter: RNA polymerase III promoter for human U6 snRNA
   8023..8098    +  misc_RNA       gRNA scaffold: guide RNA scaffold for the Streptococcus pyogenes CRISPR/Cas9 system
   8154..8271    +  misc_feature   cPPT/CTS: central polypurine tract and central termination sequence of HIV-1
