[The description below was written by a language model from this plasmid's Addgene catalogue record and pLannotate feature annotations shown in this document.]
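Description:
MVK gRNA (BRDN0001162405) is a third-generation lentiviral CRISPR guide plasmid built on the lentiGuide-Puro backbone, carrying a single guide RNA directed against human MVK (mevalonate kinase). It is one member of a human kinome gRNA collection, and the guide was designed against several MVK reference transcripts. In bacteria it is maintained as a high-copy plasmid through a ColE1/pUC-type origin and selected with ampicillin via the β-lactamase gene. An f1 origin, an SV40 origin and remnants of lac and T7/T3 cloning-vector sequence are also annotated in the backbone.

The lentiviral transfer cassette begins with an RSV promoter fused to a truncated HIV-1 5' LTR, which makes genomic RNA production in packaging cells Tat-independent. This is followed by the Ψ packaging signal with a partial gag region, the Rev response element for nuclear export of the unspliced genome, and a cPPT/CTS that aids nuclear import. It ends in a self-inactivating ΔU3 3' LTR followed by an SV40 polyadenylation signal.

Within this frame, a human U6 RNA polymerase III promoter drives the MVK-targeting spacer joined to the Streptococcus pyogenes Cas9 guide scaffold. A separate EF-1α core promoter with its intron A expresses puromycin N-acetyltransferase for selection of transduced mammalian cells, and a WPRE enhances transcript expression.

The plasmid does not encode Cas9, so it is intended for use with a separate Cas9 lentiviral vector or in cells already expressing Cas9. Its typical use is to generate MVK knockouts or perform loss-of-function studies.
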