Addgene plasmid #77406: MVK gRNA (BRDN0001162405)
Purpose: 3rd generation lentiviral gRNA plasmid targeting human MVK
Depositing lab: John Doench & David Root. Depositing organization: Broad Institute. Publication: Optimized sgRNA design to maximize activity and minimize off-target effects of CRISPR-Cas9. Doench JG, Fusi N, Sullender M, Hegde M, Vaimberg EW, Donovan KF, Smith I, Tothova Z, Wilen C, Orchard R, Virgin HW, Listgarten J, Root DE. Nat Biotechnol. 2016 Jan 18. doi: 10.1038/nbt.3437. PubMed 26780180.
Backbone
  Vector backbone: lentiGuide-Puro
  Backbone manufacturer: Zhang Lab (Addgene plasmid # 52963)
  Vector type: Mammalian Expression, Lentiviral, CRISPR
  Selectable markers: Puromycin
Growth in bacteria
  Bacterial resistance: Ampicillin, 100 μg/mL
  Growth temperature: 37°C
  Growth strain: DH5alpha
  Copy number: High Copy
Gene/Insert
  Gene/Insert name: MVK (alt names: MVK; NM_000431.3)
  gRNA/shRNA sequence: CAGCATTGTCCACTCCGGAG
  Species: H. sapiens (human)
  Entrez Gene: MVK (a.k.a. LRBP, MK, MVLK, POROK3)
  Promoter: hU6
  Cloning method: Unknown
  Sequencing primers: 5′ U6-F; 3′ pS2-R
Terms and licenses: Academic/Nonprofit Terms; Industry Terms: Not Available to Industry
Depositor comments: The gRNA was designed to target the following Genbank reference sequence(s): NM_000431.3,NM_001114185.2,NM_001301182.1. Note that this plasmid does NOT contain Cas9. It should be used in conjunction with lentiCas9-Blast (Addgene #52962) or otherwise with cell lines already expressing Cas9. Browse the full kinome gRNA library at http://www.addgene.org/pooled-library/broadgpp-human-kinome/ or visit http://www.broadinstitute.org/rnai/public/ for detailed protocols and information.
How to cite: MVK gRNA (BRDN0001162405) was a gift from John Doench & David Root (Addgene plasmid # 77406 ; http://n2t.net/addgene:77406 ; RRID:Addgene_77406)
