>Addgene plasmid #77406 | MVK gRNA (BRDN0001162405) | depositor partial sequence | sequence record 144866 | Target Sequence
CAGCATTGTCCACTCCGGAG
