>Addgene plasmid #77406 | MVK gRNA (BRDN0001162405) | addgene partial sequence | sequence record 187701 | hU6-F
GTAGAAAGTAATAATTTCTTGGGTAGTTTGCAGTTTTAAAATTATGTTTTAAAATGGACTATCATATGCT
TACCGTAACTTGAAAGTATTTCGATTTCTTGGCTTTATATATCTTGTGGAAAGGACGAAACACCGCAGCA
TTGTCCACTCCGGAGGTTTTAGAGCTAGAAATAGCAAGTTAAAATAAGGCTAGTCCGTTATCAACTTGAA
AAAGTGGCACCGAGTCGGTGCTTTTTTAAGCTTGGCGTAACTAGATCTTGAGACAAATGGCAGTATTCAT
CCACAATTTTAAAAGAAAAGGGGGGATTGGGGGGTACAGTGCAGGGGAAAGAATAGTAGACATAATAGCA
ACAGACATACAAACTAAAGAATTACAAAAACAAATTACAAAAATTCAAAATTTTCGGGTTTATTACAGGG
ACAGCAGAGATCCACTTTGGCGCCGGCTCGAGGGGGCCCGGGTGCAAAGATGGATAAAGTTTTAAACAGA
GAGGAATCTTTGCAGCTAATGGACCTTCTAGGTCTTGAAAGGAGTGGGAATTGGCTCCGGTGCCCGTCAG
TGGGCAGAGC
